>Addgene plasmid #87111 | Tubb3gRNA-mCherry | depositor full sequence | sequence record 169990 | Full Sequence
CAAAAGGCCAGGAACCGTAAAAAGGCCGCGTTGCTGGCGTTTTTCCATAGGCTCCGCCCCCCTGACGAGC
ATCACAAAAATCGACGCTCAAGTCAGAGGTGGCGAAACCCGACAGGACTATAAAGATACCAGGCGTTTCC
CCCTGGAAGCTCCCTCGTGCGCTCTCCTGTTCCGACCCTGCCGCTTACCGGATACCTGTCCGCCTTTCTC
CCTTCGGGAAGCGTGGCGCTTTCTCATAGCTCACGCTGTAGGTATCTCAGTTCGGTGTAGGTCGTTCGCT
CCAAGCTGGGCTGTGTGCACGAACCCCCCGTTCAGCCCGACCGCTGCGCCTTATCCGGTAACTATCGTCT
TGAGTCCAACCCGGTAAGACACGACTTATCGCCACTGGCAGCAGCCACTGGTAACAGGATTAGCAGAGCG
AGGTATGTAGGCGGTGCTACAGAGTTCTTGAAGTGGTGGCCTAACTACGGCTACACTAGAAGACAGTATT
TGGTATCTGCGCTCTGCTGAAGCCAGTTACCTTCGGAAAAAGAGTTGGTAGCTCTTGATCCGGCAAACAA
ACCACCGCTGGTAGCGGTGGTTTTTTTGTTTGCAAGCAGCAGATTACGCGCAGAAAAAAAGGATCTCAAG
AAGATCCTTTGATCTTTTCTACGGGGTCTGACGCTCAGTGGAACGAAAACTCACGTTAAGGGATTATTGG
TCATGAGATTATCAAAAAGGATCTTCACCTAGATCCTTTTAAATTAAAAATGAAGTTTTAAATCAATCTA
AAGTATATATGAGTAAACTTGGTCTGACAGTTACCAATGCTTAATCAGTGAGGCACCTATCTCAGCGATC
TGTCTATTTCGTTCATCCATAGTTGCCTGACTCCCCGTCGTGTAGATAACTACGATACGGGAGGGCTTAC
CATCTGGCCCCAGTGCTGCAATGATACCGCGAGACCCACGCTCACCGGCTCCAGATTTATCAGCAATAAA
CCAGCCAGCCGGAAGGGCCGAGCGCAGAAGTGGTCCTGCAACTTTATCCGCCTCCATCCAGTCTATTAAT
TGTTGCCGGGAAGCTAGAGTAAGTAGTTCGCCAGTTAATAGTTTGCGCAACGTTGTTGCCATTGCTACAG
GCATCGTGGTGTCACGCTCGTCGTTTGGTATGGCTTCATTCAGCTCCGGTTCCCAACGATCAAGGCGAGT
TACATGATCCCCCATGTTGTGCAAAAAAGCGGTTAGCTCCTTCGGTCCTCCGATCGTTGTCAGAAGTAAG
TTGGCCGCAGTGTTATCACTCATGGTTATGGCAGCACTGCATAATTCTCTTACTGTCATGCCATCCGTAA
GATGCTTTTCTGTGACTGGTGAGTACTCAACCAAGTCATTCTGAGAATAGTGTATGCGGCGACCGAGTTG
CTCTTGCCCGGCGTCAATACGGGATAATACCGCGCCACATAGCAGAACTTTAAAAGTGCTCATCATTGGA
AAACGTTCTTCGGGGCGAAAACTCTCAAGGATCTTACCGCTGTTGAGATCCAGTTCGATGTAACCCACTC
GTGCACCCAACTGATCTTCAGCATCTTTTACTTTCACCAGCGTTTCTGGGTGAGCAAAAACAGGAAGGCA
AAATGCCGCAAAAAAGGGAATAAGGGCGACACGGAAATGTTGAATACTCATACTCTTCCTTTTTCAATAT
TATTGAAGCATTTATCAGGGTTATTGTCTCATGAGCGGATACATATTTGAATGTATTTAGAAAAATAAAC
AAATAGGGGTTCCGCGCACATTTCCCCGAAAAGTGCCACCTGGGTCGACATTGATTATTGACTAGTTATT
AATAGTAATCAATTACGGGGTCATTAGTTCATAGCCCATATATGGAGTTCCGCGTTACATAACTTACGGT
AAATGGCCCGCCTGGCTGACCGCCCAACGACCCCCGCCCATTGACGTCAATAATGACGTATGTTCCCATA
GTAACGCCAATAGGGACTTTCCATTGACGTCAATGGGTGGAGTATTTACGGTAAACTGCCCACTTGGCAG
TACATCAAGTGTATCATATGCCAAGTACGCCCCCTATTGACGTCAATGACGGTAAATGGCCCGCCTGGCA
TTATGCCCAGTACATGACCTTATGGGACTTTCCTACTTGGCAGTACATCTACGTATTAGTCATCGCTATT
ACCATGGTCGAGGTGAGCCCCACGTTCTGCTTCACTCTCCCCATCTCCCCCCCCTCCCCACCCCCAATTT
TGTATTTATTTATTTTTTAATTATTTTGTGCAGCGATGGGGGCGGGGGGGGGGGGGGGGCGCGCGCCAGG
CGGGGCGGGGCGGGGCGAGGGGCGGGGCGGGGCGAGGCGGAGAGGTGCGGCGGCAGCCAATCAGAGCGGC
GCGCTCCGAAAGTTTCCTTTTATGGCGAGGCGGCGGCGGCGGCGGCCCTATAAAAAGCGAAGCGCGCGGC
GGGCGGGAGTCGCTGCGTTGCCTTCGCCCCGTGCCCCGCTCCGCGCCGCCTCGCGCCGCCCGCCCCGGCT
CTGACTGACCGCGTTACTCCCACAGGTGAGCGGGCGGGACGGCCCTTCTCCTCCGGGCTGTAATTAGCGC
TTGGTTTAATGACGGCTCGTTTCTTTTCTGTGGCTGCGTGAAAGCCTTAAAGGGCTCCGGGAGGGCCCTT
TGTGCGGGGGGGAGCGGCTCGGGGGGTGCGTGCGTGTGTGTGTGCGTGGGGAGCGCCGCGTGCGGCCCGC
GCTGCCCGGCGGCTGTGAGCGCTGCGGGCGCGGCGCGGGGCTTTGTGCGCTCCGCGTGTGCGCGAGGGGA
GCGCGGCCGGGGGCGGTGCCCCGCGGTGCGGGGGGGCTGCGAGGGGAACAAAGGCTGCGTGCGGGGTGTG
TGCGTGGGGGGGTGAGCAGGGGGTGTGGGCGCGGCGGTCGGGCTGTAACCCCCCCCTGCACCCCCCTCCC
CGAGTTGCTGAGCACGGCCCGGCTTCGGGTGCGGGGCTCCGTACGGGGCGTGGCGCGGGGCTCGCCGTGC
CGGGCGGGGGGTGGCGGCAGGTGGGGGTGCCGGGCGGGGCGGGGCCGCCTCGGGCCGGGGAGGGCTCGGG
GGAGGGGCGCGGCGGCCCCCGGAGCGCCGGCGGCTGTCGAGGCGCGGCGAGCCGCAGCCATTGCCTTTTA
TGGTAATCGTGCGAGAGGGCGCAGGGACTTCCTTTGTCCCAAATCTGTGCGGAGCCGAAATCTGGGAGGC
GCCGCCGCACCCCCTCTAGCGGGCGCGGGGCGAAGCGGTGCGGCGCCGGCAGGAAGGAAATGGGCGGGGA
GGGCCTTCGTGCGTCGCCGCGCCGCCGTCCCCTTCTCCCTCTCCAGCCTCGGGGCTGTCCGCGGGGGGAC
GGCTGCCTTCGGGGGGGACGGGGCAGGGCGGGGTTCGGCTTCTGGCGTGTGACCGGCGGCTCTAGAGCCT
CTGCTAACCATGTTCATGCCTTCTTCTTTTTCCTACAGCTCCTGGGCAACGTGCTGGTTATTGTGCTGTC
TCATCATTTTGGCAAAGAATTGCTCGAGATGTATCCGTATGATGTGCCGGATTATGCGGTGAGCAAGGGC
GAGGAGGATAACATGGCCATCATCAAGGAGTTCATGCGCTTCAAGGTGCACATGGAGGGCTCCGTGAACG
GCCACGAGTTCGAGATCGAGGGCGAGGGCGAGGGCCGCCCCTACGAGGGCACCCAGACCGCCAAGCTGAA
GGTGACCAAGGGTGGCCCCCTGCCCTTCGCCTGGGACATCCTGTCCCCTCAGTTCATGTACGGCTCCAAG
GCCTACGTGAAGCACCCCGCCGACATCCCCGACTACTTGAAGCTGTCCTTCCCCGAGGGCTTCAAGTGGG
AGCGCGTGATGAACTTCGAGGACGGCGGCGTGGTGACCGTGACCCAGGACTCCTCCCTGCAGGACGGCGA
GTTCATCTACAAGGTGAAGCTGCGCGGCACCAACTTCCCCTCCGACGGCCCCGTAATGCAGAAGAAGACC
ATGGGCTGGGAGGCCTCCTCCGAGCGGATGTACCCCGAGGACGGCGCCCTGAAGGGCGAGATCAAGCAGA
GGCTGAAGCTGAAGGACGGCGGCCACTACGACGCTGAGGTCAAGACCACCTACAAGGCCAAGAAGCCCGT
GCAGCTGCCCGGCGCCTACAACGTCAACATCAAGTTGGACATCACCTCCCACAACGAGGACTACACCATC
GTGGAACAGTACGAACGCGCCGAGGGCCGCCACTCCACCGGCGGCATGGACGAGCTGTACAAGTAAGCGG
CCGCAATTCACTCCTCAGGTGCAGGCTGCCTATCAGAAGGTGGTGGCTGGTGTGGCCAATGCCCTGGCTC
ACAAATACCACTGAGATCTTTTTCCCTCTGCCAAAAATTATGGGGACATCATGAAGCCCCTTGAGCATCT
GACTTCTGGCTAATAAAGGAAATTTATTTTCATTGCAATAGTGTGTTGGAATTTTTTGTGTCTATCACTC
GGAAGGACATATGGGAGGGCAAATCATTTAAAACATCAGAATGAGTATTTGGTTTAGAGTTTGGCAACAT
ATGCCCATATGCTGGCTGCCATGAACAAAGGTTGGCTATAAAGAGGTCATCAGTATATGAAACAGCCCCC
TGCTGTCCATTCCTTATTCCATAGAAAAGCCTTGACTTGAGGTTAGATTTTTTTTATATTTTGTTTTGTG
TTATTTTTTTCTTTAACATCCCTAAAATTTTCCTTACATGTTTTACTAGCCAGATTTTTCCTCCTCTCCT
GACTACTCCCAGTCATAGCTGTCCCTCTTCTCTTATGGAGATCCCTCGACCTGCACCGTCGACCAGCTGG
TCGACGGTGCACCGTCGACCAGCTTGGCGTAATCATGGTCATAGCTGTTTCCTGTGTGAAATTGTTATCC
GCTCACAATTCCACACAACATACGAGCCGGAAGCATAAAGTGTAAAGCCTGGGGTGCCTAATGAGTGAGC
TAACTCACATTAATTGCGTTGCGCTCACTGCCCGCTTTCCAGTCGGGAAACCTGTCGTGCCAGCGGATCT
GTACAAAAAAGCAGGCTTTAAAGGAACCAATTCAGTCGACTGGATCCGGTACCAAGGTCGGGCAGGAAGA
GGGCCTATTTCCCATGATTCCTTCATATTTGCATATACGATACAAGGCTGTTAGAGAGATAATTAGAATT
AATTTGACTGTAAACACAAAGATATTAGTACAAAATACGTGACGTAGAAAGTAATAATTTCTTGGGTAGT
TTGCAGTTTTAAAATTATGTTTTAAAATGGACTATCATATGCTTACCGTAACTTGAAAGTATTTCGATTT
CTTGGCTTTATATATCTTGTGGAAAGGACGAAACACCGGCTGCGAGCAACTTCACTTGTTTTAGAGCTAG
AAATAGCAAGTTAAAATAAGGCTAGTCCGTTATCAACTTGAAAAAGTGGCACCGAGTCGGTGCTTTTTTT
CTAGACCCAGCTTTCTTGTACAAAGTTGGCATTAGATCCGCTGCATTAATGAATCGGCCAACGCGCGGGG
AGAGGCGGTTTGCGTATTGGGCGCTCTTCCGCTTCCTCGCTCACTGACTCGCTGCGCTCGGTCGTTCGGC
TGCGGCGAGCGGTATCAGCTCACTCAAAGGCGGTAATACGGTTATCCACAGAATCAGGGGATAACGCAGG
AAAGAACATGTGAGCAAAAGGCCAG
Features (pLannotate 1.2.2; 19 found; start..end, strand, type, name):
     42..629     -  rep_origin     ori: high-copy-number ColE1/pMB1/pBR322/pUC origin of replication
    801..1661    -  CDS            AmpR: β-lactamase; bla; confers resistance to ampicillin, carbenicillin, and related antibiotics
   1662..1766    -  promoter       AmpR promoter: bla
   1797..2176    +  enhancer       CMV enhancer: human cytomegalovirus immediate early enhancer
   2178..2455    +  promoter       chicken β-actin promoter: No description available
   2456..3468    +  intron         chimeric intron: chimera between introns from chicken β-actin and rabbit β-globin
   3558..4265    +  CDS            mCherry: monomeric derivative of DsRed fluorescent protein (Shaner et al., 2004) mammalian codon-optimized
   4274..4351    +  CDS            HBB (fragment): HBB_PONPY - Experimental evidence at transcript level: Swiss-Prot protein existence level 2. Involved in oxygen transport from the lung to the various peripheral tissues. From Pongo pygmaeus (Bornean orangutan).
   4422..4473    +  polyA_signal   β-globin poly(A) signal (fragment): rabbit β-globin polyadenylation signal (Gil and Proudfoot, 1987)
   4892..4908    -  protein_bind   lac operator: The lac repressor binds to the lac operator to inhibit transcription in E. coli. This inhibition can be relieved by adding lactose or isopropyl-β-D-thiogalactopyranoside (IPTG). lac repressor encoded by lacI
   4916..4946    -  promoter       lac promoter: promoter for the E. coli lac operon
   4961..4982    -  protein_bind   CAP binding site: CAP binding activates transcription in the presence of cAMP. E. coli catabolite activator protein
   4995..5034    -  CDS            lacI (fragment): lac repressor; lacI; The lac repressor binds to the lac operator to inhibit transcription in E. coli. This inhibition can be relieved by adding lactose or isopropyl-β-D-thiogalactopyranoside (IPTG).
   5040..5057    +  protein_bind   attB1 (fragment): mutant version of attB; recombination site for the Gateway® BP reaction BP Clonase™
   5109..5349    +  promoter       U6 promoter: RNA polymerase III promoter for human U6 snRNA
   5378..5453    +  misc_RNA       gRNA scaffold: guide RNA scaffold for the Streptococcus pyogenes CRISPR/Cas9 system
   5465..5486    -  protein_bind   attB2 (fragment): mutant version of attB; recombination site for the Gateway® BP reaction BP Clonase™
   5500..5554    -  CDS            lacI (fragment): lac repressor; lacI; The lac repressor binds to the lac operator to inhibit transcription in E. coli. This inhibition can be relieved by adding lactose or isopropyl-β-D-thiogalactopyranoside (IPTG).
   5556..5689    -  rep_origin     RSF ori (fragment): Plasmids containing the RSF 1030 origin of replication can be propagated in E. coli cells that contain additional plasmids with compatible origins.
