[The description below was written by a language model from this plasmid's Addgene catalogue record and pLannotate feature annotations shown in this document.]
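Description:
Tubb3gRNA-mCherry is a 5.7 kb CRISPR guide RNA expression plasmid built on the pCAGmCherry-gRNA backbone for use in mammalian (mouse) cells. It is maintained in E. coli at high copy through a ColE1/pUC-type origin and selected with ampicillin via the β-lactamase gene and its native promoter. It carries no Cas9 coding sequence, so the nuclease must be supplied from a separate construct.

The plasmid holds two independent expression units. The first is a human U6 RNA polymerase III promoter followed by a short gap, where the 20-nt spacer targeting mouse Tubb3 sits, and then the Streptococcus pyogenes Cas9 gRNA scaffold. Partial attB1 and attB2 Gateway sites flank the cassette and are probably remnants of the source the cassette was taken from. The second unit is a CAG promoter, annotated as a CMV enhancer, chicken β-actin promoter and chimeric β-actin/β-globin intron. It drives mammalian codon-optimized mCherry and ends in rabbit β-globin 3′ sequence with a polyadenylation signal. The short "HBB" hit is most likely part of this globin region rather than an expressed fusion. The catalogue lists CAG as the promoter, but the feature table shows that CAG controls the mCherry reporter while U6 transcribes the guide. The lac promoter/operator, lacI fragments and partial RSF origin appear to be backbone remnants with no stated function.

The red fluorescence marks transfected or electroporated cells that received the guide. The associated publication concerns homology-independent targeted integration in vivo, so this plasmid presumably directs Cas9 cleavage at the Tubb3 locus for knock-in with a separate donor, although the record itself does not describe the donor or the Cas9 source.
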