Addgene plasmid #87111: Tubb3gRNA-mCherry
Purpose: mouse Tubb3 target gRNA expression plasmid with CAGmCherry
Depositing lab: Juan Belmonte. Depositing organization: Salk Institute for Biological Studies. Publication: In vivo genome editing via CRISPR/Cas9 mediated homology-independent targeted integration. Suzuki K, Tsunekawa Y, Hernandez-Benitez R, Wu J, Zhu J, Kim EJ, Hatanaka F, Yamamoto M, Araoka T, Li Z, Kurita M, Hishida T, Li M, Aizawa E, Guo S, Chen S, Goebl A, Soligalla RD, Qu J, Jiang T, Fu X, Jafari M, Esteban CR, Berggren WT, Lajara J, Nunez-Delicado E, Guillen P, Campistol JM, Matsuzaki F, Liu GH, Magistretti P, Zhang K, Callaway EM, Zhang K, Belmonte JC. Nature. 2016 Dec 1;540(7631):144-149. doi: 10.1038/nature20565. Epub 2016 Nov 16. PubMed 27851729.
Backbone
  Vector backbone: pCAGmCherry-gRNA
  Vector type: CRISPR
Growth in bacteria
  Bacterial resistance: Ampicillin, 100 μg/mL
  Growth temperature: 37°C
  Growth strain: NEB Stable
  Copy number: High Copy
Gene/Insert
  Gene/Insert name: Mouse Tubb3 gRNA
  gRNA/shRNA sequence: GGCTGCGAGCAACTTCACTT
  Species: Synthetic
  Promoter: CAG
  Cloning method: Ligation Independent Cloning
  Sequencing primers: 5′ pCAG-F
Terms and licenses: Academic/Nonprofit Terms; Industry Terms: Not Available to Industry
How to cite: Tubb3gRNA-mCherry was a gift from Juan Belmonte (Addgene plasmid # 87111 ; http://n2t.net/addgene:87111 ; RRID:Addgene_87111)
