>Addgene plasmid #87111 | Tubb3gRNA-mCherry | addgene partial sequence | sequence record 174887 | Addgene Partial NGS Result
TGGTAATCGTGCGAGAGGGCGCAGGGACTTCCTTTGTCCCAAATCTGTGCGGAGCCGAAATCTGGGAGGC
GCCGCCGCACCCCCTCTAGCGGGCGCGGGGCGAAGCGGTGCGGCGCCGGCAGGAAGGAAATGGGCGGGGA
GGGCCTTCGTGCGTCGCCGCGCCGCCGTCCCCTTCTCCCTCTCCAGCCTCGGGGCTGTCCGCGGGGGGAC
GGCTGCCTTCGGGGGGGACGGGGCAGGGCGGGGTTCGGCTTCTGGCGTGTGACCGGCGGCTCTAGAGCCT
CTGCTAACCATGTTCATGCCTTCTTCTTTTTCCTACAGCTCCTGGGCAACGTGCTGGTTATTGTGCTGTC
TCATCATTTTGGCAAAGAATTGCTCGAGATGTATCCGTATGATGTGCCGGATTATGCGGTGAGCAAGGGC
GAGGAGGATAACATGGCCATCATCAAGGAGTTCATGCGCTTCAAGGTGCACATGGAGGGCTCCGTGAACG
GCCACGAGTTCGAGATCGAGGGCGAGGGCGAGGGCCGCCCCTACGAGGGCACCCAGACCGCCAAGCTGAA
GGTGACCAAGGGTGGCCCCCTGCCCTTCGCCTGGGACATCCTGTCCCCTCAGTTCATGTACGGCTCCAAG
GCCTACGTGAAGCACCCCGCCGACATCCCCGACTACTTGAAGCTGTCCTTCCCCGAGGGCTTCAAGTGGG
AGCGCGTGATGAACTTCGAGGACGGCGGCGTGGTGACCGTGACCCAGGACTCCTCCCTGCAGGACGGCGA
GTTCATCTACAAGGTGAAGCTGCGCGGCACCAACTTCCCCTCCGACGGCCCCGTAATGCAGAAGAAGACC
ATGGGCTGGGAGGCCTCCTCCGAGCGGATGTACCCCGAGGACGGCGCCCTGAAGGGCGAGATCAAGCAGA
GGCTGAAGCTGAAGGACGGCGGCCACTACGACGCTGAGGTCAAGACCACCTACAAGGCCAAGAAGCCCGT
GCAGCTGCCCGGCGCCTACAACGTCAACATCAAGTTGGACATCACCTCCCACAACGAGGACTACACCATC
GTGGAACAGTACGAACGCGCCGAGGGCCGCCACTCCACCGGCGGCATGGACGAGCTGTACAAGTAAGCGG
CCGCAATTCACTCCTCAGGTGCAGGCTGCCTATCAGAAGGTGGTGGCTGGTGTGGCCAATGCCCTGGCTC
ACAAATACCACTGAGATCTTTTTCCCTCTGCCAAAAATTATGGGGACATCATGAAGCCCCTTGAGCATCT
GACTTCTGGCTAATAAAGGAAATTTATTTTCATTGCAATAGTGTGTTGGAATTTTTTGTGTCTCTCACTC
GGAAGGACATATGGGAGGGCAAATCATTTAAAACATCAGAATGAGTATTTGGTTTAGAGTTTGGCAACAT
ATGCCCATATGCTGGCTGCCATGAACAAAGGTTGGCTATAAAGAGGTCATCAGTATATGAAACAGCCCCC
TGCTGTCCATTCCTTATTCCATAGAAAAGCCTTGACTTGAGGTTAGATTTTTTTTATATTTTGTTTTGTG
TTATTTTTTTCTTTAACATCCCTAAAATTTTCCTTACATGTTTTACTAGCCAGATTTTTCCTCCTCTCCT
GACTACTCCCAGTCATAGCTGTCCCTCTTCTCTTATGGAGATCCCTCGACCTGCACCGTCGACCAGCTGG
TCGACGGTGCACCGTCGACCAGCTTGGCGTAATCATGGTCATAGCTGTTTCCTGTGTGAAATTGTTATCC
GCTCACAATTCCACACAACATACGAGCCGGAAGCATAAAGTGTAAAGCCTGGGGTGCCTAATGAGTGAGC
TAACTCACATTAATTGCGTTGCGCTCACTGCCCGCTTTCCAGTCGGGAAACCTGTCGTGCCAGCGGATCT
GTACAAAAAAGCAGGCTTTAAAGGAACCAATTCAGTCGACTGGATCCGGTACCAAGGTCGGGCAGGAAGA
GGGCCTATTTCCCATGATTCCTTCATATTTGCATATACGATACAAGGCTGTTAGAGAGATAATTAGAATT
AATTTGACTGTAAACACAAAGATATTAGTACAAAATACGTGACGTAGAAAGTAATAATTTCTTGGGTAGT
TTGCAGTTTTAAAATTATGTTTTAAAATGGACTATCATATGCTTACCGTAACTTGAAAGTATTTCGATTT
CTTGGCTTTATATATCTTGTGGAAAGGACGAAACACCGGCTGCGAGCAACTTCACTTGTTTTAGAGCTAG
AAATAGCAAGTTAAAATAAGGCTAGTCCGTTATCAACTTGAAAAAGTGGCACCGAGTCGGTGCTTTTTTT
CTAGACCCAGCTTTCTTGTACAAAGTTGGCATTAGATCCGCTGCATTAATGAATCGGCCAACGCGCGGGG
AGAGGCGGTTTGCGTATTGGGCGCTCTTCCGCTTCCTCGCTCACTGACTCGCTGCGCTCGGTCGTTCGGC
TGCGGCGAGCGGTATCAGCTCACTCAAAGGCGGTAATACGGTTATCCACAGAATCAGGGGATAACGCAGG
AAAGAACATGTGAGCAAAAGGCCAGCAAAAGGCCAGGAACCGTAAAAAGGCCGCGTTGCTGGCGTTTTTC
CATAGGCTCCGCCCCCCTGACGAGCATCACAAAAATCGACGCTCAAGTCAGAGGTGGCGAAACCCGACAG
GACTATAAAGATACCAGGCGTTTCCCCCTGGAAGCTCCCTCGTGCGCTCTCCTGTTCCGACCCTGCCGCT
TACCGGATACCTGTCCGCCTTTCTCCCTTCGGGAAGCGTGGCGCTTTCTCATAGCTCACGCTGTAGGTAT
CTCAGTTCGGTGTAGGTCGTTCGCTCCAAGCTGGGCTGTGTGCACGAACCCCCCGTTCAGCCCGACCGCT
GCGCCTTATCCGGTAACTATCGTCTTGAGTCCAACCCGGTAAGACACGACTTATCGCCACTGGCAGCAGC
CACTGGTAACAGGATTAGCAGAGCGAGGTATGTAGGCGGTGCTACAGAGTTCTTGAAGTGGTGGCCTAAC
TACGGCTACACTAGAAGAACAGTATTTGGTATCTGCGCTCTGCTGAAGCCAGTTACCTTCGGAAAAAGAG
TTGGTAGCTCTTGATCCGGCAAACAAACCACCGCTGGTAGCGGTGGTTTTTTTGTTTGCAAGCAGCAGAT
TACGCGCAGAAAAAAAGGATCTCAAGAAGATCCTTTGATCTTTTCTACGGGGTCTGACGCTCAGTGGAAC
GAAAACTCACGTTAAGGGATTTTGGTCATGAGATTATCAAAAAGGATCTTCACCTAGATCCTTTTAAATT
AAAAATGAAGTTTTAAATCAATCTAAAGTATATATGAGTAAACTTGGTCTGACAGTTACCAATGCTTAAT
CAGTGAGGCACCTATCTCAGCGATCTGTCTATTTCGTTCATCCATAGTTGCCTGACTCCCCGTCGTGTAG
ATAACTACGATACGGGAGGGCTTACCATCTGGCCCCAGTGCTGCAATGATACCGCGAGACCCACGCTCAC
CGGCTCCAGATTTATCAGCAATAAACCAGCCAGCCGGAAGGGCCGAGCGCAGAAGTGGTCCTGCAACTTT
ATCCGCCTCCATCCAGTCTATTAATTGTTGCCGGGAAGCTAGAGTAAGTAGTTCGCCAGTTAATAGTTTG
CGCAACGTTGTTGCCATTGCTACAGGCATCGTGGTGTCACGCTCGTCGTTTGGTATGGCTTCATTCAGCT
CCGGTTCCCAACGATCAAGGCGAGTTACATGATCCCCCATGTTGTGCAAAAAAGCGGTTAGCTCCTTCGG
TCCTCCGATCGTTGTCAGAAGTAAGTTGGCCGCAGTGTTATCACTCATGGTTATGGCAGCACTGCATAAT
TCTCTTACTGTCATGCCATCCGTAAGATGCTTTTCTGTGACTGGTGAGTACTCAACCAAGTCATTCTGAG
AATAGTGTATGCGGCGACCGAGTTGCTCTTGCCCGGCGTCAATACGGGATAATACCGCGCCACATAGCAG
AACTTTAAAAGTGCTCATCATTGGAAAACGTTCTTCGGGGCGAAAACTCTCAAGGATCTTACCGCTGTTG
AGATCCAGTTCGATGTAACCCACTCGTGCACCCAACTGATCTTCAGCATCTTTTACTTTCACCAGCGTTT
CTGGGTGAGCAAAAACAGGAAGGCAAAATGCCGCAAAAAAGGGAATAAGGGCGACACGGAAATGTTGAAT
ACTCATACTCTTCCTTTTTCAATATTATTGAAGCATTTATCAGGGTTATTGTCTCATGAGCGGATACATA
TTTGAATGTATTTAGAAAAATAAACAAATAGGGGTTCCGCGCACATTTCCCCGAAAAGTGCCACCTGGGT
CGACATTGATTATTGACTAGTTATTAATAGTAATCAATTACGGGGTCATTAGTTCATAGCCCATATATGG
AGTTCCGCGTTACATAACTTACGGTAAATGGCCCGCCTGGCTGACCGCCCAACGACCCCCGCCCATTGAC
GTCAATAATGACGTATGTTCCCATAGTAACGCCAATAGGGACTTTCCATTGACGTCAATGGGTGGAGTAT
TTACGGTAAACTGCCCACTTGGCAGTACATCAAGTGTATCATATGCCAAGTACGCCCCCTATTGACGTCA
ATGACGGTAAATGGCCCGCCTGGCATTATGCCCAGTACATGACCTTATGGGACTTTCCTACTTGGCAGTA
CATCTACGTATTAGTCATCGCTATTACCATGGTCGAGGTGAGCCCCACGTTCTGCTTCACTCTCCCCATC
TCCCCCCCCTCCCCACCCCCAATTTTGTATTTATTTATTTTTTAATTATTTTGTGCAGCGATGGGGGCGG
GGG
